Addgene plasmid #83697: MSCV-6NBC-GFP-PGK-Puro-Barcode20
Purpose: individual 6N barcode to make barcoded cell line variants
Depositing lab: Monte Winslow. Depositing organization: Stanford University. Publication: An in vivo multiplexed small-molecule screening platform. Gruner BM, Schulze CJ, Yang D, Ogasawara D, Dix MM, Rogers ZN, Chuang CH, McFarland CD, Chiou SH, Brown JM, Cravatt BF, Bogyo M, Winslow MM. Nat Methods. 2016 Sep 12. doi: 10.1038/nmeth.3992. PubMed 27617390.
Backbone
  Vector backbone: MSCV
  Vector type: Retroviral
  Selectable markers: Puromycin
Growth in bacteria
  Bacterial resistance: Ampicillin, 100 μg/mL
  Growth temperature: 37°C
  Growth strain: DH5alpha
  Copy number: High Copy
Gene/Insert
  Gene/Insert name: Barcode20
  Species: Synthetic
  Cloning method: Restriction Enzyme; 5′ cloning site BglII (destroyed during cloning); 3′ cloning site EcoRI (not destroyed)
  Sequencing primers: 5′ CCCTTGAACCTCCTCGTTCGACC
Terms and licenses: Academic/Nonprofit Terms; Industry Terms: Not Available to Industry
How to cite: MSCV-6NBC-GFP-PGK-Puro-Barcode20 was a gift from Monte Winslow (Addgene plasmid # 83697 ; http://n2t.net/addgene:83697 ; RRID:Addgene_83697)
