[The description below was written by a language model from this plasmid's Addgene catalogue record and pLannotate feature annotations shown in this document.]
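Description:
MSCV-6NBC-GFP-PGK-Puro-Barcode20 is a gammaretroviral transfer vector built on the murine stem cell virus (MSCV) backbone and designed to tag mammalian cells with a defined DNA barcode. In bacteria it is maintained as a high-copy plasmid through a ColE1/pUC-type origin and selected with ampicillin via the β-lactamase gene. The remaining bacterial annotations (short fragments of lacI, rop, bom, lacZα, TcR and env, plus a lac promoter/operator) are non-functional remnants of earlier cloning vectors.

The proviral region is flanked by 5′ and 3′ long terminal repeats from murine embryonic stem cell virus. The 5′ LTR is followed by the Ψ packaging signal and a truncated, start-codon-less gag segment, which together direct efficient encapsidation of the transcript when the plasmid is introduced into a packaging cell line supplying the viral proteins in trans. No separate promoter is annotated upstream of EGFP, so the reporter is presumably expressed from the 5′ LTR, while an internal mouse PGK promoter drives puromycin N-acetyltransferase. Transduced cells can therefore be both seen by green fluorescence and enriched with puromycin. The insert is a synthetic six-nucleotide barcode (number 20 of a series) cloned by restriction digestion between BglII, which was destroyed, and EGFP-side EcoRI. It is not annotated in the feature table, so its exact position is not stated, although the name suggests it lies just upstream of GFP.

The stated purpose is to generate individually barcoded cell line variants. Stable integration of the provirus gives each variant a heritable sequence identifier, so differently marked populations can be pooled and told apart by sequencing, in line with the associated in vivo multiplexed small-molecule screening platform.
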