Features (pLannotate 1.2.2; 19 found; start..end, strand, type, name):
    579..920     +  misc_feature   MESV Ψ: packaging signal of murine embryonic stem cell virus
    987..1403    +  CDS            gag (truncated): truncated Moloney murine leukemia virus (MMLV) gag gene lacking the start codon
   1427..2143    +  CDS            EGFP: EGFP is a basic (constitutively fluorescent) green fluorescent protein published in 1996, derived from Aequorea victoria. It is reported to be a rapidly-maturing weak dimer with moderate acid sensitivity.
   2161..2660    +  promoter       PGK promoter: mouse phosphoglycerate kinase 1 promoter
   2681..3280    +  CDS            PuroR: puromycin N-acetyltransferase; pac from Streptomyces alboniger; confers resistance to puromycin
   3380..3894    +  LTR            3' LTR: 3' long terminal repeat from murine embryonic stem cell virus
   4087..4103    -  protein_bind   lac operator: The lac repressor binds to the lac operator to inhibit transcription in E. coli. This inhibition can be relieved by adding lactose or isopropyl-β-D-thiogalactopyranoside (IPTG). lac repressor encoded by lacI
   4111..4141    -  promoter       lac promoter: promoter for the E. coli lac operon
   4156..4177    -  protein_bind   CAP binding site: CAP binding activates transcription in the presence of cAMP. E. coli catabolite activator protein
   4190..4282    -  CDS            lacI (fragment): lac repressor; lacI; The lac repressor binds to the lac operator to inhibit transcription in E. coli. This inhibition can be relieved by adding lactose or isopropyl-β-D-thiogalactopyranoside (IPTG).
   4465..5053    -  rep_origin     ori: high-copy-number ColE1/pMB1/pBR322/pUC origin of replication
   5224..6084    -  CDS            AmpR: β-lactamase; bla; confers resistance to ampicillin, carbenicillin, and related antibiotics
   6085..6189    -  promoter       AmpR promoter: bla
   6284..6319    +  CDS            rop (fragment): Rop protein, which maintains plasmids at low copy number; rop
   6421..6520    +  misc_feature   bom (fragment): basis of mobility region from pBR322
   6526..6675    -  CDS            lacZα (fragment): LacZα fragment of β-galactosidase; lacZ fragment
   6675..6876    -  CDS            TcR (fragment): tetracycline efflux protein; tet; confers resistance to tetracycline
   6877..6975    +  CDS            env (fragment): murine leukemia virus gPr80 envelope polyprotein precursor; env; proteolytically cleaved into gp70SU and p15TM subunits
   7017..515     +  LTR            5' LTR (across the origin): 5' long terminal repeat from murine embryonic stem cell virus
>Addgene plasmid #83697 | MSCV-6NBC-GFP-PGK-Puro-Barcode20 | depositor full sequence | sequence record 159826 | Full Sequence
TGAAAGACCCCACCTGTAGGTTTGGCAAGCTAGCTTAAGTAACGCCATTTTGCAAGGCATGGAAAATACA
TAACTGAGAATAGAGAAGTTCAGATCAAGGTTAGGAACAGAGAGACAGCAGAATATGGGCCAAACAGGAT
ATCTGTGGTAAGCAGTTCCTGCCCCGGCTCAGGGCCAAGAACAGATGGTCCCCAGATGCGGTCCCGCCCT
CAGCAGTTTCTAGAGAACCATCAGATGTTTCCAGGGTGCCCCAAGGACCTGAAATGACCCTGTGCCTTAT
TTGAACTAACCAATCAGTTCGCTTCTCGCTTCTGTTCGCGCGCTTCTGCTCCCCGAGCTCAATAAAAGAG
CCCACAACCCCTCACTCGGCGCGCCAGTCCTCCGATAGACTGCGTCGCCCGGGTACCCGTATTCCCAATA
AAGCCTCTTGCTGTTTGCATCCGAATCGTGGACTCGCTGATCCTTGGGAGGGTCTCCTCAGATTGATTGA
CTGCCCACCTCGGGGGTCTTTCATTTGGAGGTTCCACCGAGATTTGGAGACCCCTGCCCAGGGACCACCG
ACCCCCCCGCCGGGAGGTAAGCTGGCCAGCGGTCGTTTCGTGTCTGTCTCTGTCTTTGTGCGTGTTTGTG
CCGGCATCTAATGTTTGCGCCTGCGTCTGTACTAGTTAGCTAACTAGCTCTGTATCTGGCGGACCCGTGG
TGGAACTGACGAGTTCTGAACACCCGGCCGCAACCCTGGGAGACGTCCCAGGGACTTTGGGGGCCGTTTT
TGTGGCCCGACCTGAGGAAGGGAGTCGATGTGGAATCCGACCCCGTCAGGATATGTGGTTCTGGTAGGAG
ACGAGAACCTAAAACAGTTCCCGCCTCCGTCTGAATTTTTGCTTTCGGTTTGGAACCGAAGCCGCGCGTC
TTGTCTGCTGCAGCGCTGCAGCATCGTTCTGTGTTGTCTCTGTCTGACTGTGTTTCTGTATTTGTCTGAA
AATTAGGGCCAGACTGTTACCACTCCCTTAAGTTTGACCTTAGGTCACTGGAAAGATGTCGAGCGGATCG
CTCACAACCAGTCGGTAGATGTCAAGAAGAGACGTTGGGTTACCTTCTGCTCTGCAGAATGGCCAACCTT
TAACGTCGGATGGCCGCGAGACGGCACCTTTAACCGAGACCTCATCACCCAGGTTAAGATCAAGGTCTTT
TCACCTGGCCCGCATGGACACCCAGACCAGGTCCCCTACATCGTGACCTGGGAAGCCTTGGCTTTTGACC
CCCCTCCCTGGGTCAAGCCCTTTGTACACCCTAAGCCTCCGCCTCCTCTTCCTCCATCCGCCCCGTCTCT
CCCCCTTGAACCTCCTCGTTCGACCCCGCCTCGATCCTCCCTTTATCCAGCCCTCACTCCTTCTCTAGGC
GCCGGAATTAGATCCGAAAAACCACCATGGTGAGCAAGGGCGAGGAGCTGTTCACCGGGGTGGTGCCCAT
CCTGGTCGAGCTGGACGGCGACGTAAACGGCCACAAGTTCAGCGTGTCCGGCGAGGGCGAGGGCGATGCC
ACCTACGGCAAGCTGACCCTGAAGTTCATCTGCACCACCGGCAAGCTGCCCGTGCCCTGGCCCACCCTCG
TGACCACCCTGACCTACGGCGTGCAGTGCTTCAGCCGCTACCCCGACCACATGAAGCAGCACGACTTCTT
CAAGTCCGCCATGCCCGAAGGCTACGTCCAGGAGCGCACCATCTTCTTCAAGGACGACGGCAACTACAAG
ACCCGCGCCGAGGTGAAGTTCGAGGGCGACACCCTGGTGAACCGCATCGAGCTGAAGGGCATCGACTTCA
AGGAGGACGGCAACATCCTGGGGCACAAGCTGGAGTACAACTACAACAGCCACAACGTCTATATCATGGC
CGACAAGCAGAAGAACGGCATCAAGGTGAACTTCAAGATCCGCCACAACATCGAGGACGGCAGCGTGCAG
CTCGCCGACCACTACCAGCAGAACACCCCCATCGGCGACGGCCCCGTGCTGCTGCCCGACAACCACTACC
TGAGCACCCAGTCCGCCCTGAGCAAAGACCCCAACGAGAAGCGCGATCACATGGTCCTGCTGGAGTTCGT
GACCGCCGCCGGGATCACTCTCGGCATGGACGAGCTGTACAAGTAGCGGAGAATTCTACCGGGTAGGGGA
GGCGCTTTTCCCAAGGCAGTCTGGAGCATGCGCTTTAGCAGCCCCGCTGGGCACTTGGCGCTACACAAGT
GGCCTCTGGCCTCGCACACATTCCACATCCACCGGTAGGCGCCAACCGGCTCCGTTCTTTGGTGGCCCCT
TCGCGCCACCTTCTACTCCTCCCCTAGTCAGGAAGTTCCCCCCCGCCCCGCAGCTCGCGTCGTGCAGGAC
GTGACAAATGGAAGTAGCACGTCTCACTAGTCTCGTGCAGATGGACAGCACCGCTGAGCAATGGAAGCGG
GTAGGCCTTTGGGGCAGCGGCCAATAGCAGCTTTGCTCCTTCGCTTTCTGGGCTCAGAGGCTGGGAAGGG
GTGGGTCCGGGGGCGGGCTCAGGGGCGGGCTCAGGGGCGGGGCGGGCGCCCGAAGGTCCTCCGGAGGCCC
GGCATTCTGCACGCTTCAAAAGCGCACGTCTGCCGCGCTGTTCTCCTCTTCCTCATCTCCGGGCCTTTCG
ACCTGCAGCCCAAGCTTACCATGACCGAGTACAAGCCCACGGTGCGCCTCGCCACCCGCGACGACGTCCC
CAGGGCCGTACGCACCCTCGCCGCCGCGTTCGCCGACTACCCCGCCACGCGCCACACCGTCGATCCGGAC
CGCCACATCGAGCGGGTCACCGAGCTGCAAGAACTCTTCCTCACGCGCGTCGGGCTCGACATCGGCAAGG
TGTGGGTCGCGGACGACGGCGCCGCGGTGGCGGTCTGGACCACGCCGGAGAGCGTCGAAGCGGGGGCGGT
GTTCGCCGAGATCGGCCCGCGCATGGCCGAGTTGAGCGGTTCCCGGCTGGCCGCGCAGCAACAGATGGAA
GGCCTCCTGGCGCCGCACCGGCCCAAGGAGCCCGCGTGGTTCCTGGCCACCGTCGGCGTCTCGCCCGACC
ACCAGGGCAAGGGTCTGGGCAGCGCCGTCGTGCTCCCCGGAGTGGAGGCGGCCGAGCGCGCCGGGGTGCC
CGCCTTCCTGGAGACCTCCGCGCCCCGCAACCTCCCCTTCTACGAGCGGCTCGGCTTCACCGTCACCGCC
GACGTCGAGGTGCCCGAAGGACCGCGCACCTGGTGCATGACCCGCAAGCCCGGTGCCTGACGCCCGCCCC
ACGACCCGCAGCGCCCGACCGAAAGGAGCGCACGACCCCATGCATCGATAAAATAAAAGATTTTATTTAG
TCTCCAGAAAAAGGGGGGAATGAAAGACCCCACCTGTAGGTTTGGCAAGCTAGCTTAAGTAACGCCATTT
TGCAAGGCATGGAAAATACATAACTGAGAATAGAGAAGTTCAGATCAAGGTTAGGAACAGAGAGACAGCA
GAATATGGGCCAAACAGGATATCTGTGGTAAGCAGTTCCTGCCCCGGCTCAGGGCCAAGAACAGATGGTC
CCCAGATGCGGTCCCGCCCTCAGCAGTTTCTAGAGAACCATCAGATGTTTCCAGGGTGCCCCAAGGACCT
GAAATGACCCTGTGCCTTATTTGAACTAACCAATCAGTTCGCTTCTCGCTTCTGTTCGCGCGCTTCTGCT
CCCCGAGCTCAATAAAAGAGCCCACAACCCCTCACTCGGCGCGCCAGTCCTCCGATAGACTGCGTCGCCC
GGGTACCCGTGTATCCAATAAACCCTCTTGCAGTTGCATCCGACTTGTGGTCTCGCTGTTCCTTGGGAGG
GTCTCCTCTGAGTGATTGACTACCCGTCAGCGGGGGTCTTTCATGGGTAACAGTTTCTTGAAGTTGGAGA
ACAACATTCTGAGGGTAGGAGTCGAATATTAAGTAATCCTGACTCAATTAGCCACTGTTTTGAATCCACA
TACTCCAATACTCCTGAAATAGTTCATTATGGACAGCGCAGAAGAGCTGGGGAGAATTAATTCGTAATCA
TGGTCATAGCTGTTTCCTGTGTGAAATTGTTATCCGCTCACAATTCCACACAACATACGAGCCGGAAGCA
TAAAGTGTAAAGCCTGGGGTGCCTAATGAGTGAGCTAACTCACATTAATTGCGTTGCGCTCACTGCCCGC
TTTCCAGTCGGGAAACCTGTCGTGCCAGCTGCATTAATGAATCGGCCAACGCGCGGGGAGAGGCGGTTTG
CGTATTGGGCGCTCTTCCGCTTCCTCGCTCACTGACTCGCTGCGCTCGGTCGTTCGGCTGCGGCGAGCGG
TATCAGCTCACTCAAAGGCGGTAATACGGTTATCCACAGAATCAGGGGATAACGCAGGAAAGAACATGTG
AGCAAAAGGCCAGCAAAAGGCCAGGAACCGTAAAAAGGCCGCGTTGCTGGCGTTTTTCCATAGGCTCCGC
CCCCCTGACGAGCATCACAAAAATCGACGCTCAAGTCAGAGGTGGCGAAACCCGACAGGACTATAAAGAT
ACCAGGCGTTTCCCCCTGGAAGCTCCCTCGTGCGCTCTCCTGTTCCGACCCTGCCGCTTACCGGATACCT
GTCCGCCTTTCTCCCTTCGGGAAGCGTGGCGCTTTCTCATAGCTCACGCTGTAGGTATCTCAGTTCGGTG
TAGGTCGTTCGCTCCAAGCTGGGCTGTGTGCACGAACCCCCCGTTCAGCCCGACCGCTGCGCCTTATCCG
GTAACTATCGTCTTGAGTCCAACCCGGTAAGACACGACTTATCGCCACTGGCAGCAGCCACTGGTAACAG
GATTAGCAGAGCGAGGTATGTAGGCGGTGCTACAGAGTTCTTGAAGTGGTGGCCTAACTACGGCTACACT
AGAAGGACAGTATTTGGTATCTGCGCTCTGCTGAAGCCAGTTACCTTCGGAAAAAGAGTTGGTAGCTCTT
GATCCGGCAAACAAACCACCGCTGGTAGCGGTGGTTTTTTTGTTTGCAAGCAGCAGATTACGCGCAGAAA
AAAAGGATCTCAAGAAGATCCTTTGATCTTTTCTACGGGGTCTGACGCTCAGTGGAACGAAAACTCACGT
TAAGGGATTTTGGTCATGAGATTATCAAAAAGGATCTTCACCTAGATCCTTTTAAATTAAAAATGAAGTT
TTAAATCAATCTAAAGTATATATGAGTAAACTTGGTCTGACAGTTACCAATGCTTAATCAGTGAGGCACC
TATCTCAGCGATCTGTCTATTTCGTTCATCCATAGTTGCCTGACTCCCCGTCGTGTAGATAACTACGATA
CGGGAGGGCTTACCATCTGGCCCCAGTGCTGCAATGATACCGCGAGACCCACGCTCACCGGCTCCAGATT
TATCAGCAATAAACCAGCCAGCCGGAAGGGCCGAGCGCAGAAGTGGTCCTGCAACTTTATCCGCCTCCAT
CCAGTCTATTAATTGTTGCCGGGAAGCTAGAGTAAGTAGTTCGCCAGTTAATAGTTTGCGCAACGTTGTT
GCCATTGCTACAGGCATCGTGGTGTCACGCTCGTCGTTTGGTATGGCTTCATTCAGCTCCGGTTCCCAAC
GATCAAGGCGAGTTACATGATCCCCCATGTTGTGCAAAAAAGCGGTTAGCTCCTTCGGTCCTCCGATCGT
TGTCAGAAGTAAGTTGGCCGCAGTGTTATCACTCATGGTTATGGCAGCACTGCATAATTCTCTTACTGTC
ATGCCATCCGTAAGATGCTTTTCTGTGACTGGTGAGTACTCAACCAAGTCATTCTGAGAATAGTGTATGC
GGCGACCGAGTTGCTCTTGCCCGGCGTCAATACGGGATAATACCGCGCCACATAGCAGAACTTTAAAAGT
GCTCATCATTGGAAAACGTTCTTCGGGGCGAAAACTCTCAAGGATCTTACCGCTGTTGAGATCCAGTTCG
ATGTAACCCACTCGTGCACCCAACTGATCTTCAGCATCTTTTACTTTCACCAGCGTTTCTGGGTGAGCAA
AAACAGGAAGGCAAAATGCCGCAAAAAAGGGAATAAGGGCGACACGGAAATGTTGAATACTCATACTCTT
CCTTTTTCAATATTATTGAAGCATTTATCAGGGTTATTGTCTCATGAGCGGATACATATTTGAATGTATT
TAGAAAAATAAACAAATAGGGGTTCCGCGCACATTTCCCCGAAAAGTGCCACCTGACGTCTAAGAAACCA
TTATTATCATGACATTAACCTATAAAAATAGGCGTATCACGAGGCCCTTTCGTCTCGCGCGTTTCGGTGA
TGACGGTGAAAACCTCTGACACATGCAGCTCCCGGAGACGGTCACAGCTTGTCTGTAAGCGGATGCCGGG
AGCAGACAAGCCCGTCAGGGCGCGTCAGCGGGTGTTGGCGGGTGTCGGGGCTGGCTTAACTATGCGGCAT
CAGAGCAGATTGTACTGAGAGTGCACCATATGCGGTGTGAAATACCGCACAGATGCGTAAGGAGAAAATA
CCGCATCAGGCGCCATTCGCCATTCAGGCTGCGCAACTGTTGGGAAGGGCGATCGGTGCGGGCCTCTTCG
CTATTACGCCAGCTGGCGAAAGGGGGATGTGCTGCAAGGCGATTAAGTTGGGTAACGCCAGGGTTTTCCC
AGTCACGACGTTGTAAAACGACGGCGCAAGGAATGGTGCATGCAAGGAGATGGCGCCCAACAGTCCCCCG
GCCACGGGGCCTGCCACCATACCCACGCCGAAACAAGCGCTCATGAGCCCGAAGTGGCGAGCCCGATCTT
CCCCATCGGTGATGTCGGCGATATAGGCGCCAGCAACCGCACCTGTGGCGCCGGTGATGCCGGCCACGAT
GCGTCCGGCGTAGAGGCGATTAGTCCAATTTGTTAAAGACAGGATATCAGTGGTCCAGGCTCTAGTTTTG
ACTCAACAATATCACCAGCTGAAGCCTATAGAGTACGAGCCATAGATAAAATAAAAGATTTTATTTAGTC
TCCAGAAAAAGGGGGGAA
