>Addgene plasmid #83697 | MSCV-6NBC-GFP-PGK-Puro-Barcode20 | addgene partial sequence | sequence record 165157 | pLXSN5 5'-CCCTTGAACCTCCTCGTTCGACC-3'
CAGCCCTCACTCCTTCTCTAGGCGCCGGAATTAGATCCGAAAAACCACCATGGTGAGCAAGGGCGAGGAG
CTGTTCACCGGGGTGGTGCCCATCCTGGTCGAGCTGGACGGCGACGTAAACGGCCACAAGTTCAGCGTGT
CCGGCGAGGGCGAGGGCGATGCCACCTACGGCAAGCTGACCCTGAAGTTCATCTGCACCACCGGCAAGCT
GCCCGTGCCCTGGCCCACCCTCGTGACCACCCTGACCTACGGCGTGCAGTGCTTCAGCCGCTACCCCGAC
CACATGAAGCAGCACGACTTCTTCAAGTCCGCCATGCCCGAAGGCTACGTCCAGGAGCGCACCATCTTCT
TCAAGGACGACGGCAACTACAAGACCCGCGCCGAGGTGAAGTTCGAGGGCGACACCCTGGTGAACCGCAT
CGAGCTGAAGGGCATCGACTTCAAGGAGGACGGCAACATCCTGGGGCACAAGCTGGAGTACAACTACAAC
AGCCACAACGTCTATATCATGGCCGACAAGCAGAAGAACGGCATCAAGGTGAACTTCAAGATCCGCCACA
ACATCGAGGACGGCAGCGTGCAGCTCGCCGACCACTACCAGCAGAACACCCCCATCGGCGACGGCCCCGT
GCTGCTGCCCGACAACCACTACCTGAGCACCCAGTCCGCCCTGAGCAAAGACCCCAACGAGAAGCGCGAT
CACATGGTCCTGCTGGAGTTCGTGACCGCCGCCGGGATCACTCTCGGCATGGACGAGCTGTACAAGTAGC
GGAGAATTCTACCGGGTAGGGGAGGCGCTTTTCCCAAGGCAGTCTGGAGCATGCGCTTT
